Addgene plasmid #240641: pCR178
Purpose: Template for in vitro transcription of mScarlet-I mRNA using SP6 polymerase.
Depositing lab: John Pringle. Depositing organization: Stanford University.
Backbone
  Vector backbone: pCS107
  Backbone manufacturer: Baker et al., 1999
  Backbone size w/o insert (bp): 4108
  Total vector size (bp): 4813
  Vector type: Vertebrate gene expression and general in vitro transcription
Growth in bacteria
  Bacterial resistance: Ampicillin, 100 μg/mL
  Growth temperature: 37°C
  Growth strain: DH5alpha
  Copy number: High Copy
Gene/Insert
  Gene/Insert name: mScarlet-I
  Species: Synthetic
  Insert size (bp): 699
  GenBank ID: KY021424.1
  Promoter: SP6
  Cloning method: Gibson Cloning
  Sequencing primers: 5′ Pcmv_end_seq_fwd (GCAAATGGGCGGTAGGCG); 3′ M13 Reverse (-27) (CAGGAAACAGCTATGAC)
Resource information
  A portion of this plasmid was derived from a plasmid made by: pCS107 backbone: Baker JC, Beddington RSP, Harland RM. 1999. Wnt signaling in Xenopus embryos inhibits Bmp4 expression and activates neural development. Genes Dev. 13(23):3149–3159. doi:10.1101/gad.13.23.3149. mScarlet-I: Bindels DS, Haarbosch L, Van Weeren L, Postma M, Wiese KE, Mastop M, Aumonier S, Gotthard G, Royant A, Hink MA, et al. 2017. mScarlet: a bright monomeric red fluorescent protein for cellular imaging. Nat Methods. 14(1):53–56. doi:10.1038/nmeth.4074. Plasmid mScarlet-I-mTurquoise2 (Addgene plasmid # 98839): Mastop M, Bindels DS, Shaner NC, Postma M, Gadella TWJ, Goedhart J. 2017. Characterization of a spectrally diverse set of fluorescent proteins as FRET acceptors for mTurquoise2. Sci Rep. 7(1):11999. doi:10.1038/s41598-017-12212-x.
Terms and licenses: Academic/Nonprofit Terms; Industry Terms: Not Available to Industry
How to cite: pCR178 was a gift from John Pringle (Addgene plasmid # 240641 ; http://n2t.net/addgene:240641 ; RRID:Addgene_240641)
