[The description below was written by a language model from this plasmid's Addgene catalogue record and pLannotate feature annotations shown in this document.]
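Description:
pCR178 is a pCS107-based plasmid that carries the synthetic red fluorescent protein mScarlet-I and serves as a template for in vitro transcription of mScarlet-I mRNA with SP6 RNA polymerase. The backbone is catalogued as a vector for vertebrate gene expression and general in vitro transcription. It is maintained in E. coli through a high-copy ColE1/pUC-type origin and selected with ampicillin via the β-lactamase gene (AmpR) and its own promoter. An f1 phage origin and remnants of the lac region (lacZα and lacI fragments, lac promoter, operator and CAP site) are also present as cloning-vector residue.

In the annotated sequence, the simian cytomegalovirus IE94 enhancer/promoter lies upstream of an SP6 promoter, followed by the mScarlet-I coding sequence, which was inserted by Gibson assembly. This tandem arrangement means the same open reading frame could in principle be expressed from the CMV promoter after DNA delivery into vertebrate cells, or transcribed in vitro from SP6, the use stated in the record. An SV40 polyadenylation signal lies downstream of the coding region, although the annotation places it on the reverse strand. T7 and T3 promoters flank that signal and point back toward the insert, an orientation that would yield antisense transcripts. No fusion tags are annotated on mScarlet-I, a rapidly maturing, bright monomeric protein, so the resulting mRNA should encode the free fluorescent protein, for example as an expression marker. The record does not name a target organism. The sequenced record is 4,595 nt, somewhat shorter than the catalogued total size of 4,813 bp; the record does not explain the difference.
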