Features (pLannotate 1.2.2; 16 found; start..end, strand, type, name):
      5..71      -  CDS            lacZα (fragment): LacZα fragment of β-galactosidase; lacZ fragment
     82..217     +  promoter       CMV IE94 promoter (fragment): enhancer/promoter region of simian cytomegalovirus major immediate early transcription unit IE94
    209..844     +  promoter       CMV IE94 promoter (fragment): enhancer/promoter region of simian cytomegalovirus major immediate early transcription unit IE94
    879..897     +  promoter       SP6 promoter: promoter for bacteriophage SP6 RNA polymerase
    950..1645    +  CDS            mScarlet-I: mScarlet-I is a basic (constitutively fluorescent) red fluorescent protein published in 2016, derived from synthetic construct. It is reported to be a rapidly-maturing monomer with moderate acid sensitivity.
   1675..1693    -  promoter       T7 promoter: promoter for bacteriophage T7 RNA polymerase
   1698..1832    -  polyA_signal   SV40 poly(A) signal: SV40 polyadenylation signal
   1949..1967    -  promoter       T3 promoter: promoter for bacteriophage T3 RNA polymerase
   2012..2028    -  protein_bind   lac operator: The lac repressor binds to the lac operator to inhibit transcription in E. coli. This inhibition can be relieved by adding lactose or isopropyl-β-D-thiogalactopyranoside (IPTG). lac repressor encoded by lacI
   2036..2066    -  promoter       lac promoter: promoter for the E. coli lac operon
   2081..2102    -  protein_bind   CAP binding site: CAP binding activates transcription in the presence of cAMP. E. coli catabolite activator protein
   2115..2207    -  CDS            lacI (fragment): lac repressor; lacI; The lac repressor binds to the lac operator to inhibit transcription in E. coli. This inhibition can be relieved by adding lactose or isopropyl-β-D-thiogalactopyranoside (IPTG).
   2390..2978    -  rep_origin     ori: high-copy-number ColE1/pMB1/pBR322/pUC origin of replication
   3149..4009    -  CDS            AmpR: β-lactamase; bla; confers resistance to ampicillin, carbenicillin, and related antibiotics
   4010..4114    -  promoter       AmpR promoter: bla
   4167..4595    -  rep_origin     f1 ori (sequence partly withheld): f1 bacteriophage origin of replication; arrow indicates direction of (+) strand synthesis
>Addgene plasmid #240641 | pCR178 | addgene full sequence | sequence record 482342 | Addgene NGS Result
CCCATTCGCCATTCAGGCTGCGCAACTGTTGGGAAGGGCGATCGGTGCGGGCCTCTTCGCTATTACGCCA
GTCGATCGACCGCCAATTCAATATGGCGTATATGGACTCATGCCAATTCAATATGGTGGATCTGGACCTG
TGCCAATTCAATATGGCGTATATGGACTCGTGCCAATTCAATATGGTGGATCTGGACCCCAGCCAATTCA
ATATGGCTATTGGCCAGGTTCAATACTATGTATTGGCCCTATGCCATATAGTATTCCATATATGGGTTTT
CCTATTGACGTAGATAGCCCCTCCCAATGGGCGGTCCCATATACCATATATGGGGCTTCCTAATACCGCC
CATAGCCACTCCCCCATTGACGTCAATGGTCTCTATATATGGTCTTTCCTATTGACGTCATATGGGCGGT
CCTATTGACGTATATGGCGCCTCCCCCATTGACGTCAATTACGGTAAATGGCCCGCCTGGCTCAATGCCC
ATTGACGTCAATAGGACCACCCACCATTGACGTCAATGGGATGGCTCATTGCCCATTCATATCCGTTCTC
ACGCCCCCTATTGACGTCAATGACGGTAAATGGCCCACTTGGCAGTACATCAATATCTATTAATAGTAAC
TTGGCAAGTACATTACTATTGGAAGTACGCCAGGGTACATTGGCAGTACTCCCATTGACGTCAATGGCGG
TAAATGGCCCGCGATGGCTGCCAAGTACATCCCCATTGACGTCAATGGGGAGGGGCAATGACGCAAATGG
GCGTTCCATTGACGTAAATGGGCGGTAGGCGTGCCTAATGGGAGGTCTATATAAGCAATGCTCGTTTAGG
GAACCGCCATTCTGCCTGGGGACGTCGGAGCAAGCTTGATTTAGGTGACACTATAGAATACAAGCTACTT
GTTCTTTTTGCAGGATCCCATCGATTCGAATTCGTCGACATGGTGAGCAAGGGCGAGGCAGTGATCAAGG
AGTTCATGCGGTTCAAGGTGCACATGGAGGGCTCCATGAACGGCCACGAGTTCGAGATCGAGGGCGAGGG
CGAGGGCCGCCCCTACGAGGGCACCCAGACCGCCAAGCTGAAGGTGACCAAGGGTGGCCCCCTGCCCTTC
TCCTGGGACATCCTGTCCCCTCAGTTCATGTACGGCTCCAGGGCCTTCATCAAGCACCCCGCCGACATCC
CCGACTACTATAAGCAGTCCTTCCCCGAGGGCTTCAAGTGGGAGCGCGTGATGAACTTCGAGGACGGCGG
CGCCGTGACCGTGACCCAGGACACCTCCCTGGAGGACGGCACCCTGATCTACAAGGTGAAGCTCCGCGGC
ACCAACTTCCCTCCTGACGGCCCCGTAATGCAGAAGAAGACAATGGGCTGGGAAGCGTCCACCGAGCGGT
TGTACCCCGAGGACGGCGTGCTGAAGGGCGACATTAAGATGGCCCTGCGCCTGAAGGACGGCGGCCGCTA
CCTGGCGGACTTCAAGACCACCTACAAGGCCAAGAAGCCCGTGCAGATGCCCGGCGCCTACAACGTCGAC
CGCAAGTTGGACATCACCTCCCACAACGAGGACTACACCGTGGTGGAACAGTACGAACGCTCCGAGGGCC
GCCACTCCACCGGCGGCATGGACGAGCTGTACAAGTAGAATTCAAGGCCTCTCGAGCCTCTCGCCCTATA
GTGAGTCGTATTACGTAGATCCAGACATGATAAGATACATTGATGAGTTTGGACAAACCACAACTAGAAT
GCAGTGAAAAAAATGCTTTATTTGTGAAATTTGTGATGCTATTGCTTTATTTGTAACCATTATAAGCTGC
AATAAACAAGTTAACAACAACAATTGCATTCATTTTATGTTTCAGGTTCAGGGGGAGGTGTGGGAGGTTT
TTTAATTCGCGGCGCGCCGCGGCGCCAATGCATTGGGCCCGGTACCCAGCTTTTGTTCCCTTTAGTGAGG
GTTAATTGCGCGCTTGGCGTAATCATGGTCATAGCTGTTTCCTGTGTGAAATTGTTATCCGCTCACAATT
CCACACAACATACGAGCCGGGAGCATAAAGTGTAAAGCCTGGGGTGCCTAATGAGTGAGCTAACTCACAT
TAATTGCGTTGCGCTCACTGCCCGCTTTCCAGTCGGGAAACCTGTCGTGCCAGCTGCATTAATGAATCGG
CCAACGCGCGGGGAGAGGCGGTTTGCGTATTGGGCGCTCTTCCGCTTCCTCGCTCACTGACTCGCTGCGC
TCGGTCGTTCGGCTGCGGCGAGCGGTATCAGCTCACTCAAAGGCGGTAATACGGTTATCCACAGAATCAG
GGGATAACGCAGGAAAGAACATGTGAGCAAAAGGCCAGCAAAAGGCCAGGAACCGTAAAAAGGCCGCGTT
GCTGGCGTTTTTCCATAGGCTCCGCCCCCCTGACGAGCATCACAAAAATCGACGCTCAAGTCAGAGGTGG
CGAAACCCGACAGGACTATAAAGATACCAGGCGTTTCCCCCTGGAAGCTCCCTCGTGCGCTCTCCTGTTC
CGACCCTGCCGCTTACCGGATACCTGTCCGCCTTTCTCCCTTCGGGAAGCGTGGCGCTTTCTCATAGCTC
ACGCTGTAGGTATCTCAGTTCGGTGTAGGTCGTTCGCTCCAAGCTGGGCTGTGTGCACGAACCCCCCGTT
CAGCCCGACCGCTGCGCCTTATCCGGTAACTATCGTCTTGAGTCCAACCCGGTAAGACACGACTTATCGC
CACTGGCAGCAGCCACTGGTAACAGGATTAGCAGAGCGAGGTATGTAGGCGGTGCTACAGAGTTCTTGAA
GTGGTGGCCTAACTACGGCTACACTAGAAGAACAGTATTTGGTATCTGCGCTCTGCTGAAGCCAGTTACC
TTCGGAAAAAGAGTTGGTAGCTCTTGATCCGGCAAACAAACCACCGCTGGTAGCGGTGGTTTTTTTGTTT
GCAAGCAGCAGATTACGCGCAGAAAAAAAGGATCTCAAGAAGATCCTTTGATCTTTTCTACGGGGTCTGA
CGCTCAGTGGAACGAAAACTCACGTTAAGGGATTTTGGTCATGAGATTATCAAAAAGGATCTTCACCTAG
ATCCTTTTAAATTAAAAATGAAGTTTTAAATCAATCTAAAGTATATATGAGTAAACTTGGTCTGACAGTT
ACCAATGCTTAATCAGTGAGGCACCTATCTCAGCGATCTGTCTATTTCGTTCATCCATAGTTGCCTGACT
CCCCGTCGTGTAGATAACTACGATACGGGAGGGCTTACCATCTGGCCCCAGTGCTGCAATGATACCGCGA
GACCCACGCTCACCGGCTCCAGATTTATCAGCAATAAACCAGCCAGCCGGAAGGGCCGAGCGCAGAAGTG
GTCCTGCAACTTTATCCGCCTCCATCCAGTCTATTAATTGTTGCCGGGAAGCTAGAGTAAGTAGTTCGCC
AGTTAATAGTTTGCGCAACGTTGTTGCCATTGCTACAGGCATCGTGGTGTCACGCTCGTCGTTTGGTATG
GCTTCATTCAGCTCCGGTTCCCAACGATCAAGGCGAGTTACATGATCCCCCATGTTGTGCAAAAAAGCGG
TTAGCTCCTTCGGTCCTCCGATCGTTGTCAGAAGTAAGTTGGCCGCAGTGTTATCACTCATGGTTATGGC
AGCACTGCATAATTCTCTTACTGTCATGCCATCCGTAAGATGCTTTTCTGTGACTGGTGAGTACTCAACC
AAGTCATTCTGAGAATAGTGTATGCGGCGACCGAGTTGCTCTTGCCCGGCGTCAATACGGGATAATACCG
CGCCACATAGCAGAACTTTAAAAGTGCTCATCATTGGAAAACGTTCTTCGGGGCGAAAACTCTCAAGGAT
CTTACCGCTGTTGAGATCCAGTTCGATGTAACCCACTCGTGCACCCAACTGATCTTCAGCATCTTTTACT
TTCACCAGCGTTTCTGGGTGAGCAAAAACAGGAAGGCAAAATGCCGCAAAAAAGGGAATAAGGGCGACAC
GGAAATGTTGAATACTCATACTCTTCCTTTTTCAATATTATTGAAGCATTTATCAGGGTTATTGTCTCAT
GAGCGGATACATATTTGAATGTATTTAGAAAAATAAACAAATAGGGGTTCCGCGCACATTTCCCCGAAAA
GTGCCACCTAAATTGTAAGCGTTAATATTTTGTTAAAATTCGCGTTAAATTTTTGTTAAATCAGCTCATT
TTTTAACCAATAGGCCGAAATCGGCAAAATCCCTTATAAATCAAAAGAATAGACCGAGATAGGGT
[37 nt withheld, positions 4266-4302]
AAAGAACGTGGACTCCAACGTCAAAGG
[49 nt withheld, positions 4330-4378]
T
[91 nt withheld, positions 4380-4470]
G
[124 nt withheld, positions 4472-4595]
